>Addgene plasmid #53457 | pcdna3 T7 JIP3a | depositor partial sequence | sequence record 91221 | T7 Jip3A
TAACTTACGGTAAATGGCCCGCCTGGCTGACCGCCCAACGACCCCCGCCCATTGACGTCAATAATGACGT
ATGTTCCCATAGTAACGCCAATAGGGACTTTCCATTGACGTCAATGGGTGGAGTATTTACGGTAAACTGC
CCACTTGGCAGTACATCAAGTGTATCATATGCCAAGTACGCCCCCTATTGACGTCAATGACGGTAAATGG
CCCGCCTGGCATTATGCCCAGTACATGACCTTATGGGACTTTCCTACTTGGCAGTACATCTACGTATTAG
TCATCGCTATTACCATGGTGATGCGGTTTTGGCAGTACATCAATGGGCGTGGATAGCGGTTTGACTCACG
GGGATTTCCAAGTCTCCACCCCATTGACGTCAATGGGAGTTTGTTTTGGCACCAAAATCAACGGGACTTT
CCAAAATGTCGTAACAACTCCGCCCCATTGACGCAAATGGGCGGTAGGCGTGTACGGTGGGAGGTCTATA
TAAGCAGAGCTCTCTGGCTAACTAGAGAACCCACTGCTTACTGGCTTATCGAAATTAATACGACTCACTA
TAGGGAGACCCAAGCTTATGGCTAGCATGACTGGTGGACAGCAAATGGGTGGATCATCGAATTCCCCGGA
ACGAGCCGCGCTGGCGGCGGCGGCGGTAGCCGCGATGATGGAGATCCAGATGGACGAGGGAGGAGGTGTG
GTGGTGTACCAAGACGACTACTGCTCGGGCTCGGTCATGTCGGAGCGTGTGTCGGGCCTGGCGGGCTCCA
TCTACCGCGAGTTCGAGCGCCTCATTCACTGCTATGACGAGGAGGTGGTCAAGGAGCTCATGCCGCTGGT
GGTGAACGTGCTGGAGAACCTTGACTCGGTGCTGAGCGAGAACCAGGAGCACGAGGTGGAGCTGGAGCTC
CTACGCGAGGACAACGAGCAGCTGCTCACGCAATACGAGCGCGAGAAGGCGCTGCGCAAACAGGCCGAGG
AGAAATTCATCGAATTTGAAGATGCCTTGGAACAAGAGAAGAAAGAACTCCAGATCCAGGTAGAACATTA
TGAGTTTCAGACACGCCAGCTGGAGCTAAAGGCCAAAAACTATGCAGATCAGATTTCCCGACTGGAGGAA
CGAGAATCGGAGATGAAGAAGGAATACAATGCCCTGCACCAGCGGCACACAGAGATGATCCAGACCTATG
TGGAACACATTGAAAGATCCAAGATGCAGCAAGTTGGGGGTAGCGGCCAAACAGAAAGCAGCCTGCCCGG
GCGGAGCAGGAAGGAGCGTCCCACCTCTCTGAATGTCTTCCCCCTGGCTGATGGCATGGTACGTGCACAG
ATGGGGGGCAAGCTCGTGCCTGCGGGGGACCACTGGCACCTGAGTGACCTCGGCCAGCTACAGTCCAGCT
CCAGCTACCAGTGTCCAAACGATGAGATGTCTGAGTCAGGCCAGTCCTCAGCAGCTGCAACACCCAGTAC
CACAGGTACCAAGTCCAACACACCCACGTCCTCCGTGCCCTCAGCAGCAGTCACGCCACTCAACGAGAGC
CTACAGCCCCTGGGGGACTATGTCAGTGTCACAAAGAACAACAAGCAGGCCCGAGAGAAGCGCAATAGCC
GTAACATGGAGGTCCAGGTCACCCAAGAGATGCGGAACGTCAGTATCGGCATGGGCAGCAGTGACGAGTG
GTCCGATGTTCAGGACATTATCGACTCCACCCCAGAGCTGGATGTGTGTCCTGAAACCCGTCTGGAGCGC
ACAGGAAGCAGCCCAACCCAGGGAATTGTAAACAAAGCTTTTGGAATCAACACTGACTCCTTGTATCACG
AACTCTCCACGGCGGGATCTGAGGTCATCGGGGATGTGGACGAGGGAGCTGATCTCCTAGGGGAGTTTTC
AGGAATGGGCAAAGAAGTGGGGAACCTGCTGCTGGAGAACTCACAGCTTCTAGAGACAAAAAATGCTTTA
AATGTAGTGAAGAATGACCTCATTGCTAAGGTTGACCAACTGTCAGGAGAACAGGAGGTCCTGAAGGGTG
AGCTGGAAGCAGCCAAGCAAGCCAAAGTCAAGCTGGAGAACCGAATCAAAGAGCTTGAAGAAGAACTGAA
GAGAGTCAAGTCAGAGGCAGTAACTGCCCGCCGTGAGCCCAGAGAAGAGGTGGAGGATGACAAAATCCCC
ATGGCCCAGCGCCGACGCTTCACACGGGTGGAGATGGCCCGAGTGCTCATGGAACGCAACCAGTACAAGG
AACGCCTCATGGAGCTGCAGGAGGCTGTGAGGTGGACTGAAATGATCAGAGCATCAAGGGAACACCCATC
TGTCCAGGAGAAGAAGAAGTCCACCATCTGGCAGTTCTTTAGTCGCCTCTTCAGCTCCTCATCTAGCCCC
CCTCCGGCCAAACGATCCTACCCATCTGTGAACATTCACTACAAGTCACCCACTGCAGCTGGCTTTAGCC
AGCGTCGCAGCCATGCTTTGTGCCAGATCTCAGCCGGCAGCAGGCCCCTGGAGTTCTTCCCTGATGATGA
CTGCACCTCTTCTGCCCGGCGGGAGCAGAAGCGGGAGCAGTACCGCCAGGTTCGTGAACACGTGCGCAAT
GATGACGGGAGGCTGCAGGCCTGTGGGTGGAGCCTGCCTGCCAAGTACAAGCAGCTGAGCCCCAATGGAG
GCCAGGAAGACACCCGGATGAAAAATGTGCCTGTCCCTGTGTACTGTCGCCCTCTGGTGGAGAAGGACCC
TTCGACAAAGCTGTGGTGTGCTGCTGGTGTCAACCTGAGTGGGTGGAAGCCACATGAAGAGGACTCTAGC
AATGGACCCAAGCCTGTACCAGGTCGAGACCCTCTGACCTGTGACCGGGAAGGAGAAGGCGAACCCAAGA
GCACACACCCATCACCTGAGAAGAAGAAGGCAAAGGAAACCCCTGAGGCAGATGCTACCTCCAGTCGGGT
ATGGATCCTCACCAGCACCCTGACAACCAGCAAGGTGGTGATCATTGATGCCAACCAGCCAGGCACAATT
GTGGATCAGTTCACAGTCTGCAATGCCCACGTCCTGTGTATCTCCAGCATTCCTGCGGCCAGTGACAGTG
ACTATCCCCCTGGGGAGATGTTCCTAGACAGTGATGTGAACCCTGAAGATTCAGGTGCTGATGGTGTGCT
GGCTGGCATCACCCTGGTGGGGTGTGCTACCCGCTGCAATGTTCCACGTAGCAACTGTTCCTCACGAGGA
GACACCCCAGTACTGGACAAGGGGCAGGGGGATGTGGCGACCACTGCCAATGGGAAGGTCAACCCGTCCC
AATCCACAGAAGAAGCCACAGAAGCCACAGAGGTGCCAGACCCTGGTCCCAGCGAGTCAGAAGCAACGAC
AGTCCGGCCCGGGCCTCTCACAGAGCATGTCTTTACTGACCCAGCACCCACCCCATCCTCCAGCACCCAG
CCTGCCAGTGAGAATGGGTCAGAATCCAATGGCACCATTGTACAGCCTCAGGTGGAGCCCAGTGGGGAAC
TCTCAACAACAACCAGTAGCGCTGCACCCACTATGTGGCTAGGAGCCCAGAATGGCTGGCTCTATGTGCA
TTCAGCGGTAGCCAACTGGAAGAAGTGTCTGCACTCCATCAAGCTAAAAGACTCTGTGCTGAGCCTGGTG
CATGTCAAAGGCCGAGTGCTGGTAGCTCTTGCAGATGGGACCCTGGCTATCTTCCATCGTGGAGAGGATG
GCCAGTGGGACCTGAGCAACTACCACCTAATGGACCTGGGCCACCCACACCACTCCATCCGCTGCATGGC
TGTTGTGAATGACCGAGTTTGGTGTGGCTACAAGAACAAGGTGCATGTTATCCAGCCCAAGACAATGCAG
ATTGAGAAATCATTTGATGCCCACCCAAGGCGGGAAAGCCAGGTACGTCAGCTGGCCTGGATCGGTGATG
GAGTGTGGGTCTCTATTCGCTTGGATTCTACCCTTCGGCTCTACCATGCTCACACCCACCAGCACCTGCA
GGATGTGGACATTGAGCCCTATGTTAGCAAGATGCTAGGAACCGGCAAGCTGGGCTTCTCCTTCGTGCGC
ATCACAGCCTTACTCATTGCAGGCAACCGTCTGTGGGTGGGCACTGGCAATGGGGTTGTCATCTCCATCC
CCTTGACTGAGACTGTGGTCCTGCATCGAGGCCAGCTCCTAGGGCTCCGAGCCAACAAGACATCCCCAAC
ATCTGGGGAGGGGACCCGCCCAGGGGGCATCATCCATGTGTATGGGGACGACAGCAGTGACAAGGCCGCC
AGTAGTTTCATCCCCTACTGCTCCATGGCACAGGCTCAGCTTTGCTTCCATGGGCACCGTGATGCTGTCA
AATTCTTTGTCTCTGTGCCAGGAAATGTGCTGGCCACTCTCAATGGCAGTGTGCTAGACAGCCCATCAGA
GGGCCCTGGGCCTGCTGCACCCGCTGCAGATGCTGAGGGCCAGAAGTTGAAGAATGCACTGGTGCTGAGT
GGTGGTGAAGGTTACATTGACTTCCGTATCGGAGACGGAGAGGATGATGAAACTGAGGAATGTGCCGGGG
ACGTGAACCAGACAAAGCCCTCGTTGTCCAAGGCTGAGCGCAGCCACATCATCGTGTGGCAGGTGTCCTA
CACCCCTGAGTGAGACCCTGTCCTACCTGATGCCAACTGTACATAGGACCCTACCTGCCTGCCTCCCCGC
CTGTTCCCTGGGGCAGCCAGGTTCGTCCATCCCCTTTTAACCTCTCAACTTGCAGCTTTTGCCTGAGGTC
CAGCCCCTAGCTGTTAGAGAGGGATGAAGCAGGGTTTGGGGAGTGAGACAGGAACAGATGTCTTTCCCAT
CAGGGAGGAGAGAGCCTCTGAGACAATCTCTCCAGCAGCCCCTGGTCTTGACCCAACATGAAGTCCCAGG
GGGCCCTCAGGGCAAGGCAGGACCAAAATGACTATGGGCAGCCCCTACAGGTGGCCCTGGCTCCACTCCA
TCCTCACCAGTCCTGGCAGGAGCAAGAGCCTCATACTGCCAGAGTCTTCCCCAAGTCTACTTGCTTTGCA
TGCAGCCCTGAGGAAGGGCTCCTGATTTCCAACCCTTTGCTCTCTCTGAGGGGCCCAGGCCTAGCCACCG
TCCTCTGCCCAGAAGCAAGGTTAGGGCTACCCTGGTTCCCGGGGCCCCAGGCAGCCTTCTCTGGGCTTCC
CCGTCTCCAAACTTATATTCCCTTGGCCCCTAGCCTGGGTCTTACCTGGGAACCTGGCATGAAAGCTCAG
GGCCAGCCTCCCAAGGGCAGCTGCTTCAAAAGATGACAAATACCCGTCAACCCAAGATTGTCCAGCCCCT
CACAGACCAGTTCCCCTCCGCTCTTCCTGGACACAAGATTCACCTTGGAGGAGCAAGTGCCCTGCCCCTC
CCAGAAGCCCCAAGGGTAGAATTTCTCAGGCTGCCAGGGCAGGCACAGGCCTCAGGAAGAAGGGTGGCCC
TGGTCTCCCCAGAGTCAGTCCTAGGATGCAGGCTTAGCCTCAGGTTAATGGAGGATGGTGTGCTCCAAGG
GCCTGCCTCCTGCACAGGGCTCCAAGGAGCCCAGCTCCCAGACACGTACTAAGTGCCTAGGGTTGCCGGC
TGTGGCCTGCTCCCTTGGAGAGCAGCTGACAAGAGGCTTCCAGGCAGAGGCCAGAAGAGCTGAGGACCAG
CCAGGATGGGCACAGTTCTAAGCAAGTGTGTGGGAGCAGGTGCTGCCCTGGCTCTGGCCTTGCTCGTCAG
GGGCACTGAGTCAGTTGGCCTCTACTGCACGCTTCCCACCAGAGAAGCACAGATCCAGGGGCACTGCCCC
TGAGCCTGTCTGGCCACAACAAGCTGCAGCAGTGTGCAGCTGCAGGCTTCTCCCCACCACCCTGCCACCT
CTCCACTGTGATGTATGTCCCTTGTCTGTTCCCACATGAGTGTGACGTGACCGGGGTTAGTTGGGAGGGT
GCAACTGGAGGGAAGGGGCCAGTGCAACTTTCCTCAGGCTTTGGCCTTGCAAGTGAACTCACATATCTGC
TCTGTATGTAATAAATGTCTTAACACTAAAAAAAAAAAAAAAAAAAAGGAATTCCTGCAGCCCGGGGGAT
CCACTAGTTCTAGAGCGGCCGCTCGAGCATGCATCTAGAGGGCCCTATTCTATAGTGTCACCTAAATGCT
AGAGCTCGCTGATCAGCCTCGACTGTGCCTTCTAGTTGCCAGCCATCTGTTGTTTGCCCCTCCCCCGTGC
CTTCCTTGACCCTGGAAGGTGCCACTCCCACTGTCCTTTCCTAATAAAATGAGGAAATTGCATCGCATTG
TCTGAGTAGGTGTCATTCTATTCTGGGGGGTGGGGTGGGGCAGGACAGCAAGGGGGAGGATTGGGAAGAC
AATAGCAGGCATGCTGGGGATGCGGTGGGCTCTATGGCTTCTGAGGCGGAAAGAACCAGCTGGGGCTCTA
GGGGGTATCCCC
[123 nt withheld, positions 6453-6575]
