>Addgene plasmid #53457 | pcdna3 T7 JIP3a | addgene partial sequence | sequence record 94896 | CMV-F 5'-CGCAAATGGGCGGTAGGCGTG-3'
GCAGAGCTCTCTGGCTAACTAGAGAACCCACTGCTTACTGGCTTATCGAAATTAATACGACTCACTATAG
GGAGACCCAAGCTTATGGCTAGCATGACTGGTGGACAGCAAATGGGTGGATCATCGAATTCCCCGGAACG
AGCCGCGCTGGCGGCGGCGGCGGTAGCCGCGATGATGGAGATCCAGATGGACGAGGGAGGAGGTGTGGTG
GTGTACCAAGACGACTACTGCTCGGGCTCGGTCATGTCGGAGCGTGTGTCGGGCCTGGCGGGCTCCATCT
ACCGCGAGTTCGAGCGCCTCATTCACTGCTATGACGAGGAGGTGGTCAAGGAGCTCATGCCGCTGGTGGT
GAACGTGCTGGAGAACCTTGACTCGGTGCTGAGCGAGAACCAGGAGCACGAGGTGGAGCTGGAGCTCCTA
CGCGAGGACAACGAGCAGCTGCTCACGCAATACGAGCGCGAGAAGGCGCTGCGCAAACAGGCCGAGGAGA
AATTCATCGAATTTGAAGATGCCTTGGAACAAGAGAAGAAAGAACTCCAGATCCAGGTAGAACATTATGA
GTTTCAGACACGCCAGCTGGAGCTAAAGGCCAAAAACTATGCAGATCAGATTTCCCGACTGGAGGAACGA
GAATCGGAGATGAAGAAGGAATACAATGCCCTGCACCAGCGGCACACAGAGATGATCCAGACCTATGTGG
AACACATTGAAAGATCCAA
