>Addgene plasmid #53457 | pcdna3 T7 JIP3a | addgene partial sequence | sequence record 94898 | BGH-rev 5'-TAGAAGGCACAGTCGAGG-3'
TATAGAATAGGGCCCTCTAGATGCATGCTCGAGCGGCCGCTCTAGAACTAGTGGATCCCCCGGGCTGCAG
GAATTCCTTTTTTTTTTTTTTTTTTTTAGTGTTAAGACATTTATTACATACAGAGCAGATATGTGAGTTC
ACTTGCAAGGCCAAAGCCTGAGGAAAGTTGCACTGGCCCCTTCCCTCCAGTTGCACCCTCCCAACTAACC
CCGGTCACGTCACACTCATGTGGGAACAGACAAGGGACATACATCACAGTGGAGAGGTGGCAGGGTGGTG
GGGAGAAGCCTGCAGCTGCACACTGCTGCAGCTTGTTGTGGCCAGACAGGCTCAGGGGCAGTGCCCCTGG
ATCTGTGCTTCTCTGGTGGGAAGCGTGCAGTAGAGGCCAACTGACTCAGTGCCCCTGACGAGCAAGGCCA
GAGCCAGGGCAGCACCTGCTCCCACACACTTGCTTAGAACTGTGCCCATCCTGGCTGGTCCTCAGCTCTT
CTGGCCTCTGCCTGGAAGCCTCTTGTCAGCTGCTCTCCAAGGGAGCAGGCCACAGCCGGCAACCCTAGGC
ACTTAGTACGTGTCTGGGAGCTGGGCTCCTTGGAGCCCTGTGCAGGAGGCAGGCCCTTGGAGCACACCAT
CCTCCATTAACCTGAGGCTAAGCCTGCATCCTAGGACTGACTCTGGGGAGACCAGGGCCACCCTTCTTCC
TGAGGCCTGTGCCTGCCCTGGCAGCCTGAGAAATTCTACCCTTGGGGCTTCTGGGAGGGGCAGGGCACTT
GCTCCTCCAAGGTGAATCTTGTGTC
