[The description below was written by a language model from this plasmid's Addgene catalogue record.]
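Description:
pcdna3 T7 JIP3a is a mammalian expression plasmid built on the Invitrogen pcDNA3 backbone, carrying the mouse cDNA for mitogen-activated protein kinase 8 interacting protein 3 (Mapk8ip3, also known as JIP3 or JSAP1), in the JIP3a form. The insert of about 5.45 kb sits in a backbone of similar size, giving a total construct of roughly 10.9 kb. It was introduced as an EcoRI fragment, with the site preserved at both ends, so the insert can be released by a single digest, although insertion at a single site is not inherently directional. The plasmid is maintained in E. coli at high copy number under ampicillin selection.

The record does not include a feature table and does not explicitly name the promoter. pcDNA3 vectors generally drive expression from the CMV immediate-early promoter and carry a neomycin resistance cassette for selection in mammalian cells, but these elements are not listed here. The encoded protein carries an N-terminal T7 epitope tag contributed by the modified backbone, which allows detection or immunoprecipitation of the expressed protein with anti-T7 tag antibodies without needing a JIP3-specific reagent. T7 and SP6 primer sites flanking the cloning region are given for sequencing across the insert junctions.

JIP3 is described in the record as a neuronal protein that interacts with a MAPK signalling module. The construct is therefore suited to transient expression of tagged JIP3a in cultured mammalian cells, for example to examine its binding to kinase components of the pathway by co-immunoprecipitation or to test its effect on pathway signalling.
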