Addgene plasmid #53457: pcdna3 T7 JIP3a
Purpose: interacts with MAPK signaling module
Depositing lab: Roger Davis. Depositing organization: University of Massachusetts, Worcester. Publication: Interaction of a mitogen-activated protein kinase signaling module with the neuronal protein JIP3. Kelkar N, Gupta S, Dickens M, Davis RJ. Mol Cell Biol. 2000 Feb;20(3):1030-43. PubMed 10629060.
Backbone
  Vector backbone: pcdna3
  Backbone manufacturer: Invitrogen
  Backbone size w/o insert (bp): 5446
  Total vector size (bp): 10896
  Vector type: Mammalian Expression
Growth in bacteria
  Bacterial resistance: Ampicillin, 100 μg/mL
  Growth temperature: 37°C
  Growth strain: Top10
  Copy number: High Copy
Gene/Insert
  Gene/Insert name: mitogen-activated protein kinase 8 interacting protein 3 (alt names: Jip3a; Mapk8ip3)
  Species: M. musculus (mouse)
  Insert size (bp): 5450
  GenBank ID: AF178636
  Entrez Gene: Mapk8ip3 (a.k.a. D17Wsu15e, JIP-3, JSAP1, JSAP1a, JSAP1b, JSAP1c, JSAP1d, Jip3, Syd2, mKIAA1066)
  Tag / fusion protein: T7 (N terminal on backbone)
  Cloning method: Restriction Enzyme; 5′ cloning site EcoR1 (not destroyed); 3′ cloning site EcoRI (not destroyed)
  Sequencing primers: 5′ T7; 3′ Sp6
Terms and licenses: Academic/Nonprofit Terms; Industry Terms: Not Available to Industry
How to cite: pcdna3 T7 JIP3a was a gift from Roger Davis (Addgene plasmid # 53457 ; http://n2t.net/addgene:53457 ; RRID:Addgene_53457)
